>Addgene plasmid #65198 | pYTK091 | depositor full sequence | sequence record 110251 | Full Sequence
TCGGTCTCACCGAGCGGCCGCTTATTTGCCGACTACCTTGGTGATCTCGCCTTTCACGTAGTGGACAAAT
TCTTCCAACTGATCTGCGCGCGAGGCCAAGCGATCTTCTTCTTGTCCAAGATAAGCCTGTCTAGCTTCAA
GTATGACGGGCTGATACTGGGCCGGCAGGCGCTCCATTGCCCAGTCGGCAGCGACATCCTTCGGCGCGAT
TTTGCCGGTTACTGCGCTGTACCAAATGCGGGACAACGTAAGCACTACATTTCGCTCATCGCCAGCCCAG
TCGGGCGGCGAGTTCCATAGCGTTAAGGTTTCATTTAGCGCCTCAAATAGATCCTGTTCAGGAACCGGAT
CAAAGAGTTCCTCCGCCGCTGGACCTACCAAGGCAACGCTATGTTCTCTTGCTTTTGTCAGCAAGATAGC
CAGATCAATGTCGATCGTGGCTGGCTCGAAGATACCCGCAAGAATGTCATTGCGCTGCCATTCTCCAAAT
TGCAGTTCGCGCTTAGCTGGATAACGCCACGGAATGATGTCGTCGTGCACAACAATGGTGACTTCTACAG
CGCGGAGAATCTCGCTCTCTCCAGGGGAAGCCGAAGTTTCCAAAAGGTCGTTGATCAAAGCTCGCCGCGT
TGTTTCATCAAGCCTTACGGTCACCGTAACCAGCAAATCAATATCACTGTGTGGCTTCAGGCCGCCATCC
ACTGCGGAGCCGTACAAATGTACGGCCAGCAACGTCGGTTCGAGATGGCGCTCGATGACGCCAACTACCT
CTGATAGTTGAGTCGATACTTCGGCGATCACCGCTTCCCTCATAATGTTTAACTTTGTTTTAGGGCGACT
GCCCTGCTGCGTAACATCGTTGCTGCTCCATAACATCAAACATCGACCCACGGCGTAACGCGCTTGCTGC
TTGGATGCCCGAGGCATAGACTGTACCCCAAAAAAACAGTCATAACAAGCCATGAAAACCGCCACTGCGC
CGTTACCACCGCTGCGTTCGGTCAAGGTTCTGGACCAGTTGCGTGAGCGCATACGCTACTTGCATTACAG
CTTACGAACCGAACAGGCTTATGTCCACTGGGTTCGTGCCTTCATCCGTTTCCACGGTGTGCGTCACCCG
GCAACCTTGGGTAGCAGCGAAGTCGAGGCATTTCTGTCCTGGCTGGTCATGACCAAAATCCCTTAACGTG
AGTTTTCGTTCCACTGAGCGTCAGACCCCGTAGAAAAGATCAAAGGATCTTCTTGAGATCCTTTTTTTCT
GCGCGTAATCTGCTGCTTGCAAACAAAAAAACCACCGCTACCAGCGGTGGTTTGTTTGCCGGATCAAGAG
CTACCAACTCTTTTTCCGAAGGTAACTGGCTTCAGCAGAGCGCAGATACCAAATACTGTTCTTCTAGTGT
AGCCGTAGTTAGGCCACCACTTCAAGAACTCTGTAGCACCGCCTACATACCTCGCTCTGCTAATCCTGTT
ACCAGTGGCTGCTGCCAGTGGCGATAAGTCGTGTCTTACCGGGTTGGACTCAAGACGATAGTTACCGGAT
AAGGCGCAGCGGTCGGGCTGAACGGGGGGTTCGTGCACACAGCCCAGCTTGGAGCGAACGACCTACACCG
AACTGAGATACCTACAGCGTGAGCTATGAGAAAGCGCCACGCTTCCCGAAGGGAGAAAGGCGGACAGGTA
TCCGGTAAGCGGCAGGGTCGGAACAGGAGAGCGCACGAGGGAGCTTCCAGGGGGAAACGCCTGGTATCTT
TATAGTCCTGTCGGGTTTCGCCACCTCTGACTTGAGCGTCGATTTTTGTGATGCTCGTCAGGGGGGCGGA
GCCTATGGAAAAACGCCAGCAACGCGGCCTTTTTACGGTTCCTGGCCTTTTGCTGGCCTTTTGCTCACAT
GTTCTTTCCTGCGTTATCCCCTGATTCTGTGGATAACCGTGCGGCCGCCAATTGAGACCAGTCCCTATCA
GTGATAGAGATTGACATCCCTATCAGTGATAGAGATACTGAGCACGGATCTGAAAGAGGAGAAAGGATCT
ATGGCGAGTAGCGAAGACGTTATCAAAGAGTTCATGCGTTTCAAAGTTCGTATGGAAGGTTCCGTTAACG
GTCACGAGTTCGAAATCGAAGGTGAAGGTGAAGGTCGTCCGTACGAAGGTACTCAGACCGCTAAACTGAA
AGTTACCAAAGGTGGTCCGCTGCCGTTCGCTTGGGACATCCTGTCCCCGCAGTTCCAGTACGGTTCCAAA
GCTTACGTTAAACACCCGGCTGACATCCCGGACTACCTGAAACTGTCCTTCCCGGAAGGTTTCAAATGGG
AACGTGTTATGAACTTCGAAGACGGTGGTGTTGTTACCGTTACCCAGGACTCCTCCCTGCAAGACGGTGA
GTTCATCTACAAAGTTAAACTGCGTGGTACTAACTTCCCGTCCGACGGTCCGGTTATGCAGAAAAAAACC
ATGGGTTGGGAAGCTTCCACCGAACGTATGTACCCGGAAGACGGTGCTCTGAAAGGTGAAATCAAAATGC
GTCTGAAACTGAAAGACGGTGGTCACTACGACGCTGAAGTTAAAACCACCTACATGGCTAAAAAACCGGT
TCAGCTGCCGGGTGCTTACAAAACCGACATCAAACTGGACATCACCTCCCACAACGAAGACTACACCATC
GTTGAACAGTACGAACGTGCTGAAGGTCGTCACTCCACCGGTGCTTAATAAGGATCTCCAGGCATCAAAT
AAAACGAAAGGCTCAGTCGAAAGACTGGGCCTTTCGTTTTATCTGTTGTTTGTCGGTGAACGCTCTCTAC
TAGAGTCACACTGGCTCACCTTCGGGTGGGCCTTTCTGCGTTTATAAG
Features (pLannotate 1.2.2; 8 found; start..end, strand, type, name):
     25..813     -  CDS            aadA: S3AD_ECOLX - Experimental evidence at protein level: Swiss-Prot protein existence level 1. Mediates bacterial resistance to the antibiotics streptomycin and spectinomycin. From Escherichia coli.
    820..876     -  CDS            GmR (fragment): gentamycin acetyltransferase; aacC1; confers resistance to gentamycin
   1052..1075    -  promoter       Pc promoter (fragment): intI1 (promoter lies within the coding sequence); class 1 integron promoter
   1243..1831    +  rep_origin     ori: high-copy-number ColE1/pMB1/pBR322/pUC origin of replication
   1952..2005    +  promoter       PLtetO-1 promoter (fragment): modified phage lambda PL promoter with tet operator sites (Lutz and Bujard, 1997)
   2031..2705    +  CDS            mRFP1: mRFP1 is a basic (constitutively fluorescent) red fluorescent protein published in 2002, derived from Discosoma sp.. It is reported to be a somewhat slowly-maturing monomer with low acid sensitivity.
   2726..2797    +  terminator     rrnB T1 terminator: transcription terminator T1 from the E. coli rrnB gene
   2813..2840    +  terminator     T7Te terminator: phage T7 early transcription terminator
