[The description below was written by a language model from this plasmid's Addgene catalogue record, the feature table of its GenBank file and pLannotate feature annotations shown in this document.]
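Description:
pYTK091 is a small (about 2.8 kb), high-copy bacterial plasmid from the Dueber Yeast Toolkit (YTK), a modular, multipart assembly system for building yeast constructs. It supplies a synthetic SpecR-ColE1 module as a Type 8a part, meaning the bacterial selection marker and bacterial origin of replication that an assembled plasmid needs for propagation in E. coli. Here the part and the plasmid's own maintenance functions coincide. The feature table shows an aadA coding sequence, which confers spectinomycin and streptomycin resistance. Upstream of it lie short remnants of a gentamicin acetyltransferase gene and a class 1 integron Pc promoter, suggesting the marker was taken from an integron-type cassette. A ColE1/pMB1-type high-copy origin follows. The record lists spectinomycin as the selection and describes the backbone as self-made, with BsmBI cloning sites that were destroyed during construction.

The remainder of the plasmid is an mRFP1 cassette, consisting of a fragment of the PLtetO-1 promoter, the mRFP1 coding sequence, and tandem rrnB T1 and T7Te terminators. The record does not state its role. In toolkits of this kind such a red fluorescent cassette commonly serves as a visual dropout marker that is replaced during assembly, but that is inference rather than a recorded fact.

According to the depositor's comments, Types 7, 8a and 8b are combined for yeast chromosomal integration. This part would then provide the E. coli propagation functions of an integration vector, and no yeast origin or yeast marker is annotated in it. The accompanying GenBank record covers only a 779 bp segment, annotating just the two terminators, so the full picture rests on the generated feature table.
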