Addgene plasmid #65198: pYTK091
Purpose: Encodes SpecR-ColE1 as a Type 8a part to be used in the Dueber YTK system
Depositing lab: John Dueber. Depositing organization: University of California, Berkeley. Publication: A Highly Characterized Yeast Toolkit for Modular, Multipart Assembly. Lee ME, DeLoache WC, Cervantes B, Dueber JE. ACS Synth Biol. 2015 Apr 14. 10.1021/sb500366v PubMed 25871405.
Backbone
  Vector backbone: self-made
  Vector type: Bacterial Expression
Growth in bacteria
  Bacterial resistance: Spectinomycin, 50 μg/mL
  Growth temperature: 37°C
  Growth strain: DH10B
  Copy number: High Copy
Gene/Insert
  Gene/Insert name: SpecR-ColE1
  Species: Synthetic
  Cloning method: Restriction Enzyme; 5′ cloning site BsmBI (destroyed during cloning); 3′ cloning site BsmBI (destroyed during cloning)
Terms and licenses: Academic/Nonprofit Terms; Industry Terms: Not Available to Industry
Depositor comments: Combination of part Types 7, 8a, and 8b are used for Yeast Chromosomal Integration in the Dueber YTK. For more information, please visit the supplemental information in PMID:25871405.
How to cite: pYTK091 was a gift from John Dueber (Addgene plasmid # 65198 ; http://n2t.net/addgene:65198 ; RRID:Addgene_65198)
