LOCUS       Exported 779 bp ds-DNA linear SYN 22-JUN-2021
DEFINITION  Encodes SpecR-ColE1 as a Type 8a part to be used in the Dueber YTK
            system.
ACCESSION   .
VERSION     .
KEYWORDS    pYTK091
SOURCE      synthetic DNA construct
  ORGANISM  synthetic DNA construct
REFERENCE   1 (bases 1 to 779)
  AUTHORS   Lee ME, DeLoache WC, Cervantes B, Dueber JE
  TITLE     A Highly-characterized Yeast Toolkit for Modular, Multi-part
            Assembly.
  JOURNAL   ACS Synth Biol. 2015 Apr 14.
  PUBMED    25871405
REFERENCE   2 (bases 1 to 779)
  AUTHORS   .
  TITLE     Direct Submission
  JOURNAL   Exported Jun 22, 2021 from SnapGene Server 1.1.58
            http://www.snapgene.com
FEATURES             Location/Qualifiers
     source          1..779
                     /organism="synthetic DNA construct"
                     /mol_type="other DNA"
     terminator      106..133
                     /label=T7Te terminator
                     /note="phage T7 early transcription terminator"
     terminator      149..220
                     /label=rrnB T1 terminator
                     /note="transcription terminator T1 from the E. coli rrnB
                     gene"
ORIGIN
        1 ggcctcgcgc gcagatcagt tggaagaatt tgtccactac gtgaaaggcg agatcaccaa
       61 ggtagtcggc aaataagcgg ccgctcggtg agaccgactt ataaacgcag aaaggcccac
      121 ccgaaggtga gccagtgtga ctctagtaga gagcgttcac cgacaaacaa cagataaaac
      181 gaaaggccca gtctttcgac tgagcctttc gttttatttg atgcctggag atccttatta
      241 agcaccggtg gagtgacgac cttcagcacg ttcgtactgt tcaacgatgg tgtagtcttc
      301 gttgtgggag gtgatgtcca gtttgatgtc ggttttgtaa gcacccggca gctgaaccgg
      361 ttttttagcc atgtaggtgg ttttaacttc agcgtcgtag tgaccaccgt ctttcagttt
      421 cagacgcatt ttgatttcac ctttcagagc accgtcttcc gggtacatac gttcggtgga
      481 agcttcccaa cccatggttt ttttctgcat aaccggaccg tcggacggga agttagtacc
      541 acgcagttta actttgtaga tgaactcacc gtcttgcagg gaggagtcct gggtaacggt
      601 aacaacacca ccgtcttcga agttcataac acgttcccat ttgaaacctt ccgggaagga
      661 cagtttcagg tagtccggga tgtcagccgg gtgtttaacg taagctttgg aaccgtactg
      721 gaactgcggg gacaggatgt cccaagcgaa cggcagcgga ccacctttgg taactttca
//
