>Addgene plasmid #65198 | pYTK091 | addgene partial sequence | sequence record 220949 | pRS414-R 5'-CACCTCTGACTTGAGCGTCG-3'
CGCCAGCAACGCGGCCTTTTTACGGTTCCTGGCCTTTTGCTGGCCTTTTGCTCACATGTTCTTTCCTGCG
TTATCCCCTGATTCTGTGGATAACCGTGCGGCCGCCAATTGAGACCAGTCCCTATCAGTGATAGAGATTG
ACATCCCTATCAGTGATAGAGATACTGAGCACGGATCTGAAAGAGGAGAAAGGATCTATGGCGAGTAGCG
AAGACGTTATCAAAGAGTTCATGCGTTTCAAAGTTCGTATGGAAGGTTCCGTTAACGGTCACGAGTTCGA
AATCGAAGGTGAAGGTGAAGGTCGTCCGTACGAAGGTACTCAGACCGCTAAACTGAAAGTTACCAAAGGT
GGTCCGCTGCCGTTCGCTTGGGACATCCTGTCCCCGCAGTTCCAGTACGGTTCCAAAGCTTACGTTAAAC
ACCCGGCTGACATCCCGGACTACCTGAAACTGTCCTTCCCGGAAGGTTTCAAATGGGAACGTGTTATGAA
CTTCGAAGACGGTGGTGTTGTTACCGTTACCCAGGACTCCTCCCTGCAAGACGGTGAGTTCATCTACAAA
GTTAAACTGCGTGGTACTAACTTCCCGTCCGACGGTCCGGTTATGCAGAAAAAAACCATGGGTTGGGAAG
CTTCCACCGAACGTATGTACCCGGAAGACGGTGCTCTGAAAGGTGAAATCAAAATGCGTCTGAAACTGAA
AGACGGTGGTCACTACGACGCTGAAGTTAAAACCACCTACATGGCTAAAAAACCGGTTCAGCTGCCGGGT
GCTTACAAAACCGACATCAAACTGGACATCACCTCCCACAACGAAGACTACACCATCGTTGAACAGTACG
AACGTGCTGAAGGTCGTCACTCCACCGGTGC
